>Addgene plasmid #1473 | pPD93_48 | depositor full sequence | sequence record 84 | Author sequence
ATGACCATGATTACGCCAAGCTTGCATGCCTGCAGGTCGACTCTAGAGGATCCCCAATTCTTGAGACTTC
CACTATCTTCTCTGGCACCCTCCACTACGCGTAGGCGTCTCTCGCTTCGTGTATTCCCGGGAAGCCGGGT
TCCCGTCTCTCCCGCCGCTGCCGCTGCCGCACACAGCTTTACACCTCGTAGAATCCCCAAAGAGGGGCGT
GGCTTGCGGGTGCCAACATCCTCCTGCCGAGGAAGAAGCAGGCACTCATCACTCGCATCATCAACCTCGG
GATTGGCCAAAGGACCCAAAGGTATGTTTCGAATGATACTAACATAACATAGAACATTTTCAGGAGGACC
CTTGGAGGGTACCGAGCTCAGAAAAAATGACTGCTCCAAAGAAGAAGCGTAAGGTACCGGTAGAAAAAAT
GAGTAAAGGAGAAGAACTTTTCACTGGAGTTGTCCCAATTCTTGTTGAATTAGATGGTGATGTTAATGGG
CACAAATTTTCTGTCAGTGGAGAGGGTGAAGGTGATGCAACATACGGAAAACTTACCCTTAAATTTATTT
GCACTACTGGAAAACTACCTGTTCCATGGGTAAGTTTAAACATATATATACTAACTAACCCTGATTATTT
AAATTTTCAGCCAACACTTGTCACTACTTTCTGTTATGGTGTTCAATGCTTCTCGAGATACCCAGATCAT
ATGAAACGGCATGACTTTTTCAAGAGTGCCATGCCCGAAGGTTATGTACAGGAAAGAACTATATTTTTCA
AAGATGACGGGAACTACAAGACACGTAAGTTTAAACAGTTCGGTACTAACTAACCATACATATTTAAATT
TTCAGGTGCTGAAGTCAAGTTTGAAGGTGATACCCTTGTTAATAGAATCGAGTTAAAAGGTATTGATTTT
AAAGAAGATGGAAACATTCTTGGACACAAATTGGAATACAACTATAACTCACACAATGTATACATCATGG
CAGACAAACAAAAGAATGGAATCAAAGTTGTAAGTTTAAACATGATTTTACTAACTAACTAATCTGATTT
AAATTTTCAGAACTTCAAAATTAGACACAACATTGAAGATGGAAGCGTTCAACTAGCAGACCATTATCAA
CAAAATACTCCAATTGGCGATGGCCCTGTCCTTTTACCAGACAACCATTACCTGTCCACACAATCTGCCC
TTTCGAAAGATCCCAACGAAAAGAGAGACCACATGGTCCTTCTTGAGTTTGTAACAGCTGCTGGGATTAC
ACATGGCATGGATGAACTATACAAATAGCATTCGTAGAATTCCAACTGAGCGCCGGTCGCTACCATTACC
AACTTGTCTGGTGTCAAAAATAATAGGGGCCGCTGTCATCAGAGTAAGTTTAAACTGAGTTCTACTAACT
AACGAGTAATATTTAAATTTTCAGCATCTCGCGCCCGTGCCTCTGACTTCTAAGTCCAATTACTCTTCAA
CATCCCTACATGCTCTTTCTCCCTGTGCTCCCACCCCCTATTTTTGTTATTATCAAAAAACTTCTCTTAA
TTTCTTTGTTTTTTAGCTTCTTTTAAGTCACCTCTAACAATGAAATTGTGTAGATTCAAAAATAGAATTA
ATTCGTAATAAAAAGTCGAAAAAAATTGTGCTCCCTCCCCCCATTAATAATAATTCTATCCCAAAATCTA
CACAATGTTCTGTGTACACTTCTTATGTTTTTTACTTCTGATAAATTTTTTTGAAACATCATAGAAAAAA
CCGCACACAAAATACCTTATCATATGTTACGTTTCAGTTTATGACCGCAATTTTTATTTCTTCGCACGTC
TGGGCCTCTCATGACGTCAAATCATGCTCATCGTGAAAAAGTTTTGGAGTATTTTTGGAATTTTTCAATC
AAGTGAAAGTTTATGAAATTAATTTTCCTGCTTTTGCTTTTTGGGGTTTCCCCTATTGTTTGTCAAGATT
TCGAGGACGGCGTTTTTCTTGCTAAAATCACAAGTATTGATGAGCACGATGCAAGAAAGATCGGAAGAAG
GTTTGGGTTTGAGGCTCAGTGGAAGGTGAGTAGAAGTTGATAATTTGAAAGTGGAGTAGTGTCTATGGGG
TTTTTGCCTTAAATGACAGAATACATTCCCAATATACCAAACATAACTGTTTCCTACTAGTCGGCCGTAC
GGGCCCTTTCGTCTCGCGCGTTTCGGTGATGACGGTGAAAACCTCTGACACATGCAGCTCCCGGAGACGG
TCACAGCTTGTCTGTAAGCGGATGCCGGGAGCAGACAAGCCCGTCAGGGCGCGTCAGCGGGTGTTGGCGG
GTGTCGGGGCTGGCTTAACTATGCGGCATCAGAGCAGATTGTACTGAGAGTGCACCATATGCGGTGTGAA
ATACCGCACAGATGCGTAAGGAGAAAATACCGCATCAGGCGGCCTTAAGGGCCTCGTGATACGCCTATTT
TTATAGGTTAATGTCATGATAATAATGGTTTCTTAGACGTCAGGTGGCACTTTTCGGGGAAATGTGCGCG
GAACCCCTATTTGTTTATTTTTCTAAATACATTCAAATATGTATCCGCTCATGAGACAATAACCCTGATA
AATGCTTCAATAATATTGAAAAAGGAAGAGTATGAGTATTCAACATTTCCGTGTCGCCCTTATTCCCTTT
TTTGCGGCATTTTGCCTTCCTGTTTTTGCTCACCCAGAAACGCTGGTGAAAGTAAAAGATGCTGAAGATC
AGTTGGGTGCACGAGTGGGTTACATCGAACTGGATCTCAACAGCGGTAAGATCCTTGAGAGTTTTCGCCC
CGAAGAACGTTTTCCAATGATGAGCACTTTTAAAGTTCTGCTATGTGGCGCGGTATTATCCCGTATTGAC
GCCGGGCAAGAGCAACTCGGTCGCCGCATACACTATTCTCAGAATGACTTGGTTGAGTACTCACCAGTCA
CAGAAAAGCATCTTACGGATGGCATGACAGTAAGAGAATTATGCAGTGCTGCCATAACCATGAGTGATAA
CACTGCGGCCAACTTACTTCTGACAACGATCGGAGGACCGAAGGAGCTAACCGCTTTTTTGCACAACATG
GGGGATCATGTAACTCGCCTTGATCGTTGGGAACCGGAGCTGAATGAAGCCATACCAAACGACGAGCGTG
ACACCACGATGCCTGTAGCAATGGCAACAACGTTGCGCAAACTATTAACTGGCGAACTACTTACTCTAGC
TTCCCGGCAACAATTAATAGACTGGATGGAGGCGGATAAAGTTGCAGGACCACTTCTGCGCTCGGCCCTT
CCGGCTGGCTGGTTTATTGCTGATAAATCTGGAGCCGGTGAGCGTGGGTCTCGCGGTATCATTGCAGCAC
TGGGGCCAGATGGTAAGCCCTCCCGTATCGTAGTTATCTACACGACGGGGAGTCAGGCAACTATGGATGA
ACGAAATAGACAGATCGCTGAGATAGGTGCCTCACTGATTAAGCATTGGTAACTGTCAGACCAAGTTTAC
TCATATATACTTTAGATTGATTTAAAACTTCATTTTTAATTTAAAAGGATCTAGGTGAAGATCCTTTTTG
ATAATCTCATGACCAAAATCCCTTAACGTGAGTTTTCGTTCCACTGAGCGTCAGACCCCGTAGAAAAGAT
CAAAGGATCTTCTTGAGATCCTTTTTTTCTGCGCGTAATCTGCTGCTTGCAAACAAAAAAACCACCGCTA
CCAGCGGTGGTTTGTTTGCCGGATCAAGAGCTACCAACTCTTTTTCCGAAGGTAACTGGCTTCAGCAGAG
CGCAGATACCAAATACTGTCCTTCTAGTGTAGCCGTAGTTAGGCCACCACTTCAAGAACTCTGTAGCACC
GCCTACATACCTCGCTCTGCTAATCCTGTTACCAGTGGCTGCTGCCAGTGGCGATAAGTCGTGTCTTACC
GGGTTGGACTCAAGACGATAGTTACCGGATAAGGCGCAGCGGTCGGGCTGAACGGGGGGTTCGTGCACAC
AGCCCAGCTTGGAGCGAACGACCTACACCGAACTGAGATACCTACAGCGTGAGCATTGAGAAAGCGCCAC
GCTTCCCGAAGGGAGAAAGGCGGACAGGTATCCGGTAAGCGGCAGGGTCGGAACAGGAGAGCGCACGAGG
GAGCTTCCAGGGGGAAACGCCTGGTATCTTTATAGTCCTGTCGGGTTTCGCCACCTCTGACTTGAGCGTC
GATTTTTGTGATGCTCGTCAGGGGGGCGGAGCCTATGGAAAAACGCCAGCAACGCGGCCTTTTTACGGTT
CCTGGCCTTTTGCTGGCCTTTTGCTCACATGTTCTTTCCTGCGTTATCCCCTGATTCTGTGGATAACCGT
ATTACCGCCTTTGAGTGAGCTGATACCGCTCGCCGCAGCCGAACGACCGAGCGCAGCGAGTCAGTGAGCG
AGGAAGCGGAAGAGCGCCCAATACGCAAACCGCCTCTCCCCGCGCGTTGGCCGATTCATTAATGCAGCTG
GCACGACAGGTTTCCCGACTGGAAAGCGGGCAGTGAGCGCAACGCAATTAATGTGAGTTAGCTCACTCAT
TAGGCACCCCAGGCTTTACACTTTATGCTTCCGGCTCGTATGTTGTGTGGAATTGTGAGCGGATAACAAT
TTCACACAGGAAACAGCT
Features (pLannotate 1.2.2; 12 found; start..end, strand, type, name):
     18..55      -  misc_feature   MCS (fragment): pUC18/19 multiple cloning site
    422..1282    +  CDS            sg25: sg25 is a basic (constitutively fluorescent) green fluorescent protein published in 1997, derived from Aequorea victoria.
   1903..2055    +  CDS            aex-5 (fragment): AEX5_CAEEL - Also known as kpc-3 From Caenorhabditis elegans.
   2183..2218    +  CDS            rop (fragment): Rop protein, which maintains plasmids at low copy number; rop
   2320..2419    +  misc_feature   bom (fragment): basis of mobility region from pBR322
   2517..2621    +  promoter       AmpR promoter: bla
   2622..3482    +  CDS            AmpR: β-lactamase; bla; confers resistance to ampicillin, carbenicillin, and related antibiotics
   3653..4241    +  rep_origin     ori: high-copy-number ColE1/pMB1/pBR322/pUC origin of replication
   4424..4516    +  CDS            lacI (fragment): lac repressor; lacI; The lac repressor binds to the lac operator to inhibit transcription in E. coli. This inhibition can be relieved by adding lactose or isopropyl-β-D-thiogalactopyranoside (IPTG).
   4529..4550    +  protein_bind   CAP binding site: CAP binding activates transcription in the presence of cAMP. E. coli catabolite activator protein
   4565..4595    +  promoter       lac promoter: promoter for the E. coli lac operon
   4603..4619    +  protein_bind   lac operator: The lac repressor binds to the lac operator to inhibit transcription in E. coli. This inhibition can be relieved by adding lactose or isopropyl-β-D-thiogalactopyranoside (IPTG). lac repressor encoded by lacI
