[The description below was written by a language model from this plasmid's Addgene catalogue record and pLannotate feature annotations shown in this document.]
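Description:
pPD93_48 is a Caenorhabditis elegans expression vector from the 1995 Fire Lab vector kit, catalogued as an empty backbone of about 4.6 kb with no gene of interest inserted. The parental backbone is listed as unknown, but the annotated features point to a pUC/pBR322-type bacterial plasmid. It has a high-copy ColE1/pMB1 origin and a β-lactamase gene under its own promoter for ampicillin selection in E. coli. It also carries remnants of the lac promoter/operator region, a CAP binding site, a fragment of the pUC18/19 polylinker, and small rop, bom and lacI fragments. No worm selectable marker is recorded.

The payload is described in the record's component list rather than as an insert. It begins with unc-54-derived elements (unc54-204 and an unc-54 5' segment), which come from the body-wall muscle myosin gene and presumably provide the upstream regulatory sequence, although the record does not define their function. These are followed by a synthetic intron (IVSA), an SV40 nuclear localisation signal, and a GFP coding region carrying the S65C chromophore substitution. The GFP is split into segments (gfpN, gfpS65C, gfpC) separated by further artificial introns (IVSR, IVSS, IVST, IVSL). Such introns are generally included in worm vectors to improve transgene expression. The feature table detects the GFP as a single coding region of roughly 860 bp, consistent with an intron-interrupted reporter. A short match to C. elegans aex-5 downstream of it may reflect flanking genomic sequence rather than a functional element, and no 3' UTR is named in the record.

The vector appears designed for nuclear-localised GFP reporter expression in transgenic worms, and the kit documentation cited in the record gives the specifics.
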