Addgene plasmid #1473: pPD93_48
Purpose: (Empty Backbone)
Depositing lab: Andrew Fire. Depositing organization: Carnegie Institution for Science.
Backbone
  Vector backbone: Unknown
  Backbone size (bp): 4644
  Vector type: Worm Expression
Growth in bacteria
  Bacterial resistance: Ampicillin, 100 μg/mL
  Growth temperature: 37°C
  Growth strain: DH5alpha
  Copy number: Unknown
Gene/Insert
  Gene/Insert name: None
  Tag / fusion protein: unc54-204, unc545', IVSA, SV40NLS, gfpN, IVSR, gfpS65C, IVSS, IVST, gfpC, IVSL
  Cloning method: Restriction Enzyme
Terms and licenses: Academic/Nonprofit Terms; Industry Terms: Not Available to Industry
Depositor comments: See Fire Lab Vector Kit Documentation 1995. Fire Lab Miniprep Number pPD93.48, Ligation number NONE.
How to cite: pPD93_48 was a gift from Andrew Fire (Addgene plasmid # 1473 ; http://n2t.net/addgene:1473 ; RRID:Addgene_1473)
