>Addgene plasmid #1473 | pPD93_48 | addgene partial sequence | sequence record 16614 | 1473_m13reverse
GCTGCGGTCGACTCTAGAGGATCCCCAATTCTTGAGACTTCCACTATCTTCTCTGGCACCCTCCACTACG
CGTAGGCGTCTCTCGCTTCGTGTATTCCCGGGAAGCCGGGTTCCCGTCTCTCCCGCCGCTGCCGCTGCCG
CACACAGCTTTACACCTCGTAGAATCCCCAAAGAGGGGCGTGGCTTGCGGGTGCCAACATCCTCCTGCCG
AGGAAGAAGCAGGCACTCATCACTCGCATCATCAACCTCGGGATTGGCCAAAGGACCCAAAGGTATGTTT
CGAATGATACTAACATAACATAGAACATTTTCAGGAGGACCCTTGGAGGGTACCGAGCTCAGAAAAAATG
ACTGCTCCAAAGAAGAAGCGTAAGGTACCGGTAGAAAAAATGAGTAAAGGAGAAGAACTTTTCACTGGAG
TTGTCCCAATTCTTGTTGAATTAGATGGTGATGTTAATGGGCACAAATTTTCTGTCAGTGGAGAGGGTGA
AGGTGATGCAACATACGGAAAACTTACCCTTAAATTTATTTGCACTACTGGAAAACTACCTGTTCCATGG
GTAAGTTTAAACATATATATACTAACTAACCCTGATTATTTAAATTTTCAGCCAACACTTGTCACTACTT
TCTGTTATGGTGTTCAATGCTTCTCGAGATACCCAGATCATATGAAACGGCATGACTTTTTCAAGAGTGC
CATGCCCGAAGGTTATGTACAGGAAAGAACTATATTTTTCAAAGATGACGGGAACTACAAGACACGTAAG
TTTAAACAGTTCGGTACTAACTAACCATACATATTTAAATTTTCAGGTGCTGAAGTCAAGTTTGAAGGTG
ATACCCTTGTTAATAGAATCGAGTTAAAAGGTATTGATTTTAAAGAAGATGGAAACATTCTTGGACACAA
ATTGGAATACAACTATAACTCACACAATGTATACATCATGGCAGACAAACNAAAAGAATGGAATCCAAGT
TGTANGTTTTAACATGATTTTACTAACTAACTAATCTGANTTTAATTTTCCGAACTTCNAAATTAGACNC
ACATTGAANATGGANGCGTTCANCTAGCAAACCTTTTCNACAAAATACTCCATTGGNGANGGCCTGTCCT
TTNACAAAANACCATNACTNGTCCNACAATCTGCCCTTNCAAANATCCNACGAAAAAAAAAACCCNTGGC
CCTNTTGANTTGNAACCCGNNGGGANAACNNNGGGGGGAGANATAAAAAANCTTNGNAAATTCCCGNNGG
CNGGGCCTCAATACANTTGGNGGGNNAAAAAANGGGCCNCTCCCCAAAANTNACCGGCTNCCCCACGGAA
ATNTTTTTTCCCNCCNCNGNCCNGAATAAAAAATTTCCANCNAGNTTTTCCGNCC
